Addgene plasmid #191569: pTFG001-ACE2(WT)-HA
Purpose: ACE2 insert in a 2nd generation lentiviral transfer plasmid (pGIPZ) to generate ACE2(WT)-expressing cells. Codon-optimized for human expression. Insert contains C-terminal HA tag.
Depositing lab: Joshua Leonard. Depositing organization: Northwestern University. Publication: Elucidating Design Principles for Engineering Cell-Derived Vesicles to Inhibit SARS-CoV-2 Infection. Gunnels TF, Stranford DM, Mitrut RE, Kamat NP, Leonard JN. Small. 2022 May;18(19):e2200125. doi: 10.1002/smll.202200125. Epub 2022 Apr 7. PubMed 35388947.
Backbone
  Vector backbone: pGIPZ
  Backbone manufacturer: Open Biosystems
  Backbone size w/o insert (bp): 10721
  Total vector size (bp): 13172
  Modifications to backbone: shRNA deleted; AscI and BsrGI restriction enzyme site deleted.
  Vector type: Mammalian Expression, Lentiviral, RNAi
  Selectable markers: Puromycin
Growth in bacteria
  Bacterial resistance: Ampicillin, 100 μg/mL
  Growth temperature: 37°C
  Growth strain: NEB Stable
  Copy number: High Copy
Gene/Insert
  Gene/Insert name: Angiotensin Converting Enzyme II
  Species: H. sapiens (human)
  Insert size (bp): 2415
  Mutation: Codon optimized for expression in human cells
  GenBank ID: NP_001358344
  Entrez Gene: ACE2 (a.k.a. ACEH)
  Promoter: CMV
  Tag / fusion protein: HA tag (C terminal on insert)
  Cloning method: Restriction Enzyme; 5′ cloning site NheI (not destroyed); 3′ cloning site NotI (not destroyed)
  Sequencing primers: 5′ CGCAAATGGGCGGTAGGCGTG; 3′ CCTCACATTGCCAAAAGACG
Terms and licenses: Academic/Nonprofit Terms; Industry Terms: Not Available to Industry
Depositor comments: In the associated publication for this Addgene plasmid, this construct is referred to as: pTFG001_ACE2_wt_HA.
How to cite: pTFG001-ACE2(WT)-HA was a gift from Joshua Leonard (Addgene plasmid # 191569 ; http://n2t.net/addgene:191569 ; RRID:Addgene_191569)
