[The description below was written by a language model from this plasmid's Addgene catalogue record and pLannotate feature annotations shown in this document.]
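Description:
pTFG001-ACE2(WT)-HA is a second-generation lentiviral transfer plasmid built on the pGIPZ backbone, from which the shRNA and two restriction sites (AscI and BsrGI) were removed. It is designed to generate mammalian cells stably expressing wild-type human angiotensin-converting enzyme 2. In bacteria it is maintained through a high-copy ColE1/pUC-type origin with ampicillin resistance. The feature table also shows an f1 origin and an EM7-driven bleomycin/Zeocin resistance gene.

The lentiviral portion runs from an HIV-1 5' LTR (annotated as truncated) through the Ψ packaging signal, a gag fragment, the Rev response element and the cPPT/CTS, and ends in a self-inactivating ΔU3 3' LTR. These elements support packaging of the genomic RNA, Rev-dependent nuclear export and efficient transduction when helper functions are supplied in trans. Within this frame, the CMV enhancer/promoter drives a 2,415 bp ACE2 coding sequence codon-optimized for human cells, cloned between NheI and NotI. It carries a C-terminal HA epitope; the software labels this short feature as a fragment of a 3xHA tag, consistent with a single HA copy. An EMCV IRES then links puromycin N-acetyltransferase to the same transcript, so puromycin selection enriches for ACE2-expressing cells. A residual miR-30a flanking fragment remains from the original shRNA context, followed by a WPRE that enhances transcript expression.

Outside the LTRs, an SV40 promoter-driven hygromycin resistance cassette is annotated, although the catalogue lists only puromycin as the selectable marker. The associated work concerns engineering cell-derived vesicles to inhibit SARS-CoV-2 infection, for which ACE2 serves as the viral receptor.
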