Features (pLannotate 1.2.2; 34 found; start..end, strand, type, name):
    377..634     +  LTR            5' LTR (truncated): truncated 5' long terminal repeat (LTR) from HIV-1
    681..806     +  misc_feature   HIV-1 Ψ: packaging signal of human immunodeficiency virus type 1
    790..1128    +  CDS            HIV-1 gag (fragment): gag protein from human immunodeficiency virus 1; gag
   1303..1536    +  misc_feature   RRE: The Rev response element (RRE) of HIV-1 allows for Rev-dependent mRNA export from the nucleus to the cytoplasm.
   1913..2013    +  CDS            Rev (fragment): human immunodeficiency virus 1 (HIV-1) Rev protein; rev; enhances nuclear export of unspliced and incompletely spliced viral mRNAs
   2063..2180    +  misc_feature   cPPT/CTS: central polypurine tract and central termination sequence of HIV-1
   2245..2619    -  CDS            BleoR: antibiotic-binding protein; Sh ble from Streptoalloteichus hindustanus; confers resistance to bleomycin, phleomycin, and Zeocin™
   2639..2686    -  promoter       EM7 promoter: synthetic bacterial promoter&nbsp
   2791..3094    +  enhancer       CMV enhancer: human cytomegalovirus immediate early enhancer
   3095..3298    +  promoter       CMV promoter: human cytomegalovirus (CMV) immediate early promoter
   3403..5817    +  CDS            ACE2: ACE2_HUMAN - Experimental evidence at protein level: Swiss-Prot protein existence level 1. [Isoform 2]: (Microbial infection) Non-functional as a receptor for human coronavirus SARS-CoV-2. From Homo sapiens (Human).
   5826..5852    +  CDS            3xHA (fragment): three tandem HA epitope tags
   5873..6445    +  misc_feature   IRES: internal ribosome entry site (IRES) of the encephalomyocarditis virus (EMCV)
   6454..7050    +  CDS            PuroR: puromycin N-acetyltransferase; pac from Streptomyces alboniger; confers resistance to puromycin
   7057..7134    +  ncRNA          5' miR-30a (fragment): sequence upstream of the 71-nt precursor of the human miR-30a microRNA (Zeng et al., 2002) miRNA
   7143..7731    +  misc_feature   WPRE: woodchuck hepatitis virus posttranscriptional regulatory element
   7748..7936    +  CDS            nef (fragment): NEF_HV1Z2 - Experimental evidence at protein level: Swiss-Prot protein existence level 1. Extracellular Nef protein targets CD4(+) T-lymphocytes for apoptosis by interacting with CXCR4 surface receptors. From Human immunodeficiency virus type 1 group M subtype D (isolate Z2/CDC-Z34) (HIV-1).
   7938..8171    +  LTR            3' LTR (ΔU3): self-inactivating 3' long terminal repeat (LTR) from HIV-1
   8278..8502    +  polyA_signal   bGH poly(A) signal: bovine growth hormone polyadenylation signal
   8506..8527    +  promoter       SV40 promoter (fragment): SV40 enhancer and early promoter
   8548..8976    +  rep_origin     f1 ori (sequence partly withheld): f1 bacteriophage origin of replication; arrow indicates direction of (+) strand synthesis
   8990..9319    +  promoter       SV40 promoter: SV40 enhancer and early promoter
   9368..10393   +  CDS            HygR: aminoglycoside phosphotransferase from E. coli; aph(4)-Ia; confers resistance to hygromycin
  10403..10528   +  CDS            ble (fragment): BLE_KLEPN - Experimental evidence at protein level: Swiss-Prot protein existence level 1. Binding protein with a strong affinity to the bleomycin family of antibiotics. Binds to CL990; an antimitotic-antibiotic compound. From Klebsiella pneumoniae.
  10523..10644   +  polyA_signal   SV40 poly(A) signal: SV40 polyadenylation signal
  10715..10737   -  protein_bind   lac operator (fragment): The lac repressor binds to the lac operator to inhibit transcription in E. coli. This inhibition can be relieved by adding lactose or isopropyl-β-D-thiogalactopyranoside (IPTG). lac repressor encoded by lacI
  10741..10771   -  promoter       lac promoter: promoter for the E. coli lac operon
  10786..10807   -  protein_bind   CAP binding site: CAP binding activates transcription in the presence of cAMP. E. coli catabolite activator protein
  10820..10912   -  CDS            lacI (fragment): lac repressor; lacI; The lac repressor binds to the lac operator to inhibit transcription in E. coli. This inhibition can be relieved by adding lactose or isopropyl-β-D-thiogalactopyranoside (IPTG).
  11095..11683   -  rep_origin     ori: high-copy-number ColE1/pMB1/pBR322/pUC origin of replication
  11854..12714   -  CDS            AmpR: β-lactamase; bla; confers resistance to ampicillin, carbenicillin, and related antibiotics
  12715..12819   -  promoter       AmpR promoter: bla
  12867..13001   +  polyA_signal   SV40 poly(A) signal: SV40 polyadenylation signal
  13168..329     +  CDS            nef (fragment) (across the origin): NEF_HV1BR - Experimental evidence at protein level: Swiss-Prot protein existence level 1. Extracellular Nef protein targets CD4(+) T-lymphocytes for apoptosis by interacting with CXCR4 surface receptors (PubMed:14990729). From Human immunodeficiency virus type 1 group M subtype B (isolate BRU/LAI) (HIV-1).
>Addgene plasmid #191569 | pTFG001-ACE2(WT)-HA | addgene full sequence | sequence record 441362 | Addgene NGS Result
TGGAAGGGCTAATTCACTCCCAAAGAAGACAAGATATCCTTGATCTGTGGATCTACCACACACAAGGCTA
CTTCCCTGATTAGCAGAACTACACACCAGGGCCAGGGGTCAGATATCCACTGACCTTTGGATGGTGCTAC
AAGCTAGTACCAGTTGAGCCAGATAAGGTAGAAGAGGCCAATAAAGGAGAGAACACCAGCTTGTTACACC
CTGTGAGCCTGCATGGGATGGATGACCCGGAGAGAGAAGTGTTAGAGTGGAGGTTTGACAGCCGCCTAGC
ATTTCATCACGTGGCCCGAGAGCTGCATCCGGAGTACTTCAAGAACTGCTGATATCGAGCTTGCTACAAG
GGACTTTCCGCTGGGGACTTTCCAGGGAGGCGTGGCCTGGGCGGGACTGGGGAGTGGCGAGCCCTCAGAT
CCTGCATATAAGCAGCTGCTTTTTGCCTGTACTGGGTCTCTCTGGTTAGACCAGATCTGAGCCTGGGAGC
TCTCTGGCTAACTAGGGAACCCACTGCTTAAGCCTCAATAAAGCTTGCCTTGAGTGCTTCAAGTAGTGTG
TGCCCGTCTGTTGTGTGACTCTGGTAACTAGAGATCCCTCAGACCCTTTTAGTCAGTGTGGAAAATCTCT
AGCAGTGGCGCCCGAACAGGGACTTGAAAGCGAAAGGGAAACCAGAGGAGCTCTCTCGACGCAGGACTCG
GCTTGCTGAAGCGCGCACGGCAAGAGGCGAGGGGCGGCGACTGGTGAGTACGCCAAAAATTTTGACTAGC
GGAGGCTAGAAGGAGAGAGATGGGTGCGAGAGCGTCAGTATTAAGCGGGGGAGAATTAGATCGCGATGGG
AAAAAATTCGGTTAAGGCCAGGGGGAAAGAAAAAATATAAATTAAAACATATAGTATGGGCAAGCAGGGA
GCTAGAACGATTCGCAGTTAATCCTGGCCTGTTAGAAACATCAGAAGGCTGTAGACAAATACTGGGACAG
CTACAACCATCCCTTCAGACAGGATCAGAAGAACTTAGATCATTATATAATACAGTAGCAACCCTCTATT
GTGTGCATCAAAGGATAGAGATAAAAGACACCAAGGAAGCTTTAGACAAGATAGAGGAAGAGCAAAACAA
AAGTAAGACCACCGCACAGCAAGCGGCCGGCCGCTGATCTTCAGACCTGGAGGAGGAGATATGAGGGACA
ATTGGAGAAGTGAATTATATAAATATAAAGTAGTAAAAATTGAACCATTAGGAGTAGCACCCACCAAGGC
AAAGAGAAGAGTGGTGCAGAGAGAAAAAAGAGCAGTGGGAATAGGAGCTTTGTTCCTTGGGTTCTTGGGA
GCAGCAGGAAGCACTATGGGCGCAGCGTCAATGACGCTGACGGTACAGGCCAGACAATTATTGTCTGGTA
TAGTGCAGCAGCAGAACAATTTGCTGAGGGCTATTGAGGCGCAACAGCATCTGTTGCAACTCACAGTCTG
GGGCATCAAGCAGCTCCAGGCAAGAATCCTGGCTGTGGAAAGATACCTAAAGGATCAACAGCTCCTGGGG
ATTTGGGGTTGCTCTGGAAAACTCATTTGCACCACTGCTGTGCCTTGGAATGCTAGTTGGAGTAATAAAT
CTCTGGAACAGATTTGGAATCACACGACCTGGATGGAGTGGGACAGAGAAATTAACAATTACACAAGCTT
AATACACTCCTTAATTGAAGAATCGCAAAACCAGCAAGAAAAGAATGAACAAGAATTATTGGAATTAGAT
AAATGGGCAAGTTTGTGGAATTGGTTTAACATAACAAATTGGCTGTGGTATATAAAATTATTCATAATGA
TAGTAGGAGGCTTGGTAGGTTTAAGAATAGTTTTTGCTGTACTTTCTATAGTGAATAGAGTTAGGCAGGG
ATATTCACCATTATCGTTTCAGACCCACCTCCCAACCCCGAGGGGACCCGACAGGCCCGAAGGAATAGAA
GAAGAAGGTGGAGAGAGAGACAGAGACAGATCCATTCGATTAGTGAACGGATCGGCACTGCGTGCGCCAA
TTCTGCAGACAAATGGCAGTATTCATCCACAATTTTAAAAGAAAAGGGGGGATTGGGGGGTACAGTGCAG
GGGAAAGAATAGTAGACATAATAGCAACAGACATACAAACTAAAGAATTACAAAAACAAATTACAAAAAT
TCAAAATTTTCGGGTTTATTACAGGGACAGCAGAGATCCAGTTTGGTTAGTACCGGGCCCGCTCTAGTCC
GGAATCAGTCCTGCTCCTCGGCCACGAAGTGCACGCAGTTGCCGGCCGGGTCGCGCAGGGCGAACTCCCG
CCCCCACGGCTGCTCGCCGATCTCGGTCATGGCCGGCCCGGAGGCGTCCCGGAAGTTCGTGGACACGACC
TCCGACCACTCGGCGTACAGCTCGTCCAGGCCGCGCACCCACACCCAGGCCAGGGTGTTGTCCGGCACCA
CCTGGTCCTGGACCGCGCTGATGAACAGGGTCACGTCGTCCCGGACCACACCGGCGAAGTCGTCCTCCAC
GAAGTCCCGGGAGAACCCGAGCCGGTCGGTCCAGAACTCGACCGCTCCGGCGACGTCGCGCGCGGTGAGC
ACCGGAACGGCACTGGTCAACTTGGCCATGGTGGCCCTCCTATAGTGAGTCGTATTATACTATGCCGATA
TACTATGCCGATGATTAATTGTCAACACGTGCTGCAGGTCCGAGGTTCTAGACGTATTACCGCCATGCAT
TAGTTATTAATAGTAATCAATTACGGGGTCATTAGTTCATAGCCCATATATGGAGTTCCGCGTTACATAA
CTTACGGTAAATGGCCCGCCTGGCTGACCGCCCAACGACCCCCGCCCATTGACGTCAATAATGACGTATG
TTCCCATAGTAACGCCAATAGGGACTTTCCATTGACGTCAATGGGTGGAGTATTTACGGTAAACTGCCCA
CTTGGCAGTACATCAAGTGTATCATATGCCAAGTACGCCCCCTATTGACGTCAATGACGGTAAATGGCCC
GCCTGGCATTATGCCCAGTACATGACCTTATGGGACTTTCCTACTTGGCAGTACATCTACGTATTAGTCA
TCGCTATTACCATGGTGATGCGGTTTTGGCAGTACATCAATGGGCGTGGATAGCGGTTTGACTCACGGGG
ATTTCCAAGTCTCCACCCCATTGACGTCAATGGGAGTTTGTTTTGGCACCAAAATCAACGGGACTTTCCA
AAATGTCGTAACAACTCCGCCCCATTGACGCAAATGGGCGGTAGGCGTGTACGGTGGGAGGTCTATATAA
GCAGAGCTCGTTTAGTGAACCGTCAGATCGCCTGGAGACGCCATCCACGCTGTTTTGACCTCCATAGAAG
ACACCGACTCTACTAGAGGATCTGCCACCAGCTAGCGCCACCATGAGCAGCTCCAGCTGGCTGCTGCTGT
CTCTGGTGGCTGTTACAGCCGCTCAGAGCACCATTGAGGAACAGGCCAAGACCTTCCTGGACAAGTTCAA
CCACGAGGCCGAGGACCTGTTCTACCAGTCTAGCCTGGCCTCCTGGAACTACAACACCAACATCACCGAA
GAGAACGTGCAGAACATGAACAACGCCGGCGACAAGTGGAGCGCCTTCCTGAAAGAGCAGAGCACACTGG
CCCAGATGTACCCTCTGCAAGAGATCCAGAACCTGACCGTGAAACTCCAGCTGCAGGCCCTCCAGCAGAA
TGGCAGTTCTGTGCTGAGCGAGGACAAGAGCAAGCGGCTGAACACCATCCTGAATACCATGTCCACCATC
TACAGCACCGGCAAAGTGTGCAACCCCGACAATCCCCAAGAGTGCCTGCTGCTGGAACCCGGCCTGAATG
AGATCATGGCCAACAGCCTGGACTACAATGAGAGACTGTGGGCCTGGGAGAGCTGGCGCTCTGAAGTTGG
AAAACAGCTGCGGCCCCTGTACGAGGAATACGTGGTGCTGAAGAACGAGATGGCCAGAGCCAACCACTAC
GAGGACTACGGCGACTATTGGAGAGGCGACTACGAAGTGAATGGCGTGGACGGCTACGACTACTCCAGAG
GCCAGCTGATCGAGGACGTGGAACACACCTTCGAGGAAATCAAGCCTCTGTACGAGCATCTGCACGCCTA
CGTGCGGGCCAAGCTGATGAATGCTTACCCCAGCTACATCAGCCCCATCGGCTGTCTGCCTGCTCATCTG
CTGGGAGACATGTGGGGCAGATTCTGGACCAACCTGTACTCCCTGACAGTGCCCTTCGGCCAGAAACCTA
ACATCGACGTGACCGACGCCATGGTGGATCAGGCTTGGGATGCCCAGCGGATCTTCAAAGAGGCCGAGAA
GTTCTTCGTGTCCGTGGGCCTGCCTAATATGACCCAAGGCTTCTGGGAGAACTCCATGCTGACAGACCCC
GGCAATGTGCAGAAAGCCGTGTGTCATCCTACCGCCTGGGATCTCGGCAAGGGCGACTTCAGAATCCTGA
TGTGCACCAAAGTGACGATGGACGACTTCCTGACAGCCCACCACGAGATGGGCCACATCCAGTACGATAT
GGCCTACGCCGCTCAGCCCTTCCTGCTGAGAAATGGCGCCAATGAGGGCTTCCACGAAGCCGTGGGAGAG
ATCATGAGCCTGTCTGCCGCCACACCTAAGCACCTGAAGTCTATCGGACTGCTGAGCCCCGACTTCCAAG
AGGACAACGAGACAGAGATCAACTTCCTGCTCAAGCAGGCCCTGACCATCGTGGGCACACTGCCCTTTAC
CTACATGCTGGAAAAGTGGCGGTGGATGGTCTTTAAGGGCGAGATCCCCAAGGACCAGTGGATGAAGAAA
TGGTGGGAGATGAAGCGCGAGATCGTGGGCGTTGTGGAACCTGTGCCTCACGACGAGACATACTGCGATC
CTGCCAGCCTGTTTCACGTGTCCAACGACTACAGCTTCATCCGGTACTACACCCGGACACTGTACCAGTT
CCAGTTTCAAGAGGCTCTGTGCCAGGCCGCCAAGCACGAAGGACCTCTGCACAAGTGCGACATCAGCAAC
TCTACAGAGGCCGGACAGAAACTGTTCAACATGCTGCGGCTGGGCAAGAGCGAGCCTTGGACACTGGCTC
TGGAAAATGTCGTGGGCGCCAAGAATATGAACGTGCGGCCTCTGCTGAACTACTTCGAGCCCCTGTTCAC
CTGGCTGAAGGACCAGAACAAGAACAGCTTCGTCGGCTGGTCCACCGATTGGAGCCCTTACGCCGACCAG
AGCATCAAAGTGCGGATCAGCCTGAAAAGCGCCCTGGGCGATAAGGCCTATGAGTGGAACGACAATGAGA
TGTACCTGTTCCGGTCCAGCGTGGCCTATGCTATGCGGCAGTACTTTCTGAAAGTCAAGAACCAGATGAT
CCTGTTCGGCGAAGAGGATGTGCGCGTGGCCAACCTGAAGCCTCGGATCAGCTTCAACTTCTTCGTGACT
GCCCCTAAGAACGTGTCCGACATCATCCCCAGAACCGAGGTGGAAAAGGCCATCAGAATGAGCAGAAGCC
GGATCAACGACGCCTTCCGGCTGAACGACAACTCCCTGGAATTCCTGGGCATTCAGCCCACACTGGGCCC
TCCAAATCAGCCTCCTGTGTCCATCTGGCTGATCGTGTTTGGCGTGGTCATGGGCGTGATCGTCGTGGGC
ATCGTGATCCTGATCTTCACCGGCATCCGCGACCGGAAGAAGAAGAACAAGGCCAGAAGCGGCGAGAACC
CCTACGCCAGCATCGACATCTCCAAGGGCGAAAACAACCCCGGCTTCCAGAACACCGACGACGTGCAGAC
AAGCTTCGGCACCGGTTATCCCTACGACGTGCCCGATTATGCCTGAGCGGCCGCAAATTCCGCCCCTCTC
CCTCCCCCCCCCCTAACGTTACTGGCCGAAGCCGCTTGGAATAAGGCCGGTGTGCGTTTGTCTATATGTT
ATTTTCCACCATATTGCCGTCTTTTGGCAATGTGAGGGCCCGGAAACCTGGCCCTGTCTTCTTGACGAGC
ATTCCTAGGGGTCTTTCCCCTCTCGCCAAAGGAATGCAAGGTCTGTTGAATGTCGTGAAGGAAGCAGTTC
CTCTGGAAGCTTCTTGAAGACAAACAACGTCTGTAGCGACCCTTTGCAGGCAGCGGAACCCCCCACCTGG
CGACAGGTGCCTCTGCGGCCAAAAGCCACGTGTATAAGATACACCTGCAAAGGCGGCACAACCCCAGTGC
CACGTTGTGAGTTGGATAGTTGTGGAAAGAGTCAAATGGCTCTCCTCAAGCGTATTCAACAAGGGGCTGA
AGGATGCCCAGAAGGTACCCCATTGTATGGGATCTGATCTGGGGCCTCGGTGCACATGCTTTACATGTGT
TTAGTCGAGGTTAAAAAAACGTCTAGGCCCCCCGAACCACGGGGACGTGGTTTTCCTTTGAAAAACACGA
TAATACCATGGCCACCGAGTACAAGCCCACGGTGCGCCTCGCCACCCGCGACGACGTCCCCCGGGCCGTA
CGCACCCTCGCCGCCGCGTTCGCCGACTACCCCGCCACGCGCCACACCGTCGACCCGGACCGCCACATCG
AGCGGGTCACCGAGCTGCAAGAACTCTTCCTCACGCGCGTCGGGCTCGACATCGGCAAGGTGTGGGTCGC
GGACGACGGCGCCGCGGTGGCGGTCTGGACCACGCCGGAGAGCGTCGAAGCGGGGGCGGTGTTCGCCGAG
ATCGGCTCGCGCATGGCCGAGTTGAGCGGTTCCCGGCTGGCCGCGCAGCAACAGATGGAAGGCCTCCTGG
CGCCGCACCGGCCCAAGGAGCCCGCGTGGTTCCTGGCCACCGTCGGCGTCTCGCCCGACCACCAGGGCAA
GGGTCTGGGCAGCGCCGTCGTGCTCCCCGGAGTGGAGGCGGCCGAGCGCGCTGGGGTGCCCGCCTTCCTG
GAGACCTCCGCGCCCCGCAACCTCCCCTTCTACGAGCGGCTCGGCTTCACCGTCACCGCCGACGTCGAGG
TGCCCGAAGGACCGCGCACCTGGTGCATGACCCGCAAGCCCGGTGCCTGAGTTTGTTTGAATGAGGCTTC
AGTACTTTACAGAATCGTTGCCTGCACATCTTGGAAACACTTGCTGGGATTACTTCTTCAGGTTTCTGGA
ACAATCAACCTCTGGATTACAAAATTTGTGAAAGATTGACTGGTATTCTTAACTATGTTGCTCCTTTTAC
GCTATGTGGATACGCTGCTTTAATGCCTTTGTATCATGCTATTGCTTCCCGTATGGCTTTCATTTTCTCC
TCCTTGTATAAATCCTGGTTGCTGTCTCTTTATGAGGAGTTGTGGCCCGTTGTCAGGCAACGTGGCGTGG
TGTGCACTGTGTTTGCTGACGCAACCCCCACTGGTTGGGGCATTGCCACCACCTGTCAGCTCCTTTCCGG
GACTTTCGCTTTCCCCCTCCCTATTGCCACGGCGGAACTCATCGCCGCCTGCCTTGCCCGCTGCTGGACA
GGGGCTCGGCTGTTGGGCACTGACAATTCCGTGGTGTTGTCGGGGAAGCTGACGTCCTTTCCATGGCTGC
TCGCCTGTGTTGCCACCTGGATTCTGCGCGGGACGTCCTTCTGCTACGTCCCTTCGGCCCTCAATCCAGC
GGACCTTCCTTCCCGCGGCCTGCTGCCGGCTCTGCGGCCTCTTCCGCGTCTTCGCCTTCGCCCTCAGACG
AGTCGGATCTCCCTTTGGGCCGCCTCCCCGCCTGGAATTAATTCTGCAGTCGAGACCTAGAAAAACATGG
AGCAATCACAAGTAGCAATACAGCAGCTACCAATGCTGATTGTGCCTGGCTAGAAGCACAAGAGGAGGAG
GAGGTGGGTTTTCCAGTCACACCTCAGGTACCTTTAAGACCAATGACTTACAAGGCAGCTGTAGATCTTA
GCCACTTTTTAAAAGAAAAGAGGGGACTGGAAGGGCTAATTCACTCCCAACGAAGACAAGATCTGCTTTT
TGCTTGTACTGGGTCTCTCTGGTTAGACCAGATCTGAGCCTGGGAGCTCTCTGGCTAACTAGGGAACCCA
CTGCTTAAGCCTCAATAAAGCTTGCCTTGAGTGCTTCAAGTAGTGTGTGCCCGTCTGTTGTGTGACTCTG
GTAACTAGAGATCCCTCAGACCCTTTTAGTCAGTGTGGAAAATCTCTAGCAGTAGTAGTTCATGTCATCT
TATTATTCAGTATTTATAACTTGCAAAGAAATGAATATCAGAGAGTGAGAGGCCTTGACATTGTTTAAAC
CCGCTGATCAGCCTCGACTGTGCCTTCTAGTTGCCAGCCATCTGTTGTTTGCCCCTCCCCCGTGCCTTCC
TTGACCCTGGAAGGTGCCACTCCCACTGTCCTTTCCTAATAAAATGAGGAAATTGCATCGCATTGTCTGA
GTAGGTGTCATTCTATTCTGGGGGGTGGGGTGGGGCAGGACAGCAAGGGGGAGGATTGGGAAGACAATAG
CAGGCATGCTGGGGATGCGGTGGGCTCTATGGCTTCTGAGGCGGAAAGAACCAGCTGGGGCTCTAGGGGG
TATCCCC
[117 nt withheld, positions 8548-8664]
TCACGTTC
[91 nt withheld, positions 8673-8763]
A
[49 nt withheld, positions 8765-8813]
CCTTTGACGTTGGAGTCCACGTTCTTT
[37 nt withheld, positions 8841-8877]
ACCCTATCTCGGTCTATTCTTTTGATTTATAAGGGATTTTGCCGATTTCGGCCTATTGGTTAAAAAATGA
GCTGATTTAACAAAAATTTAACGCGAATTAATTCTGTGGAATGTGTGTCAGTTAGGGTGTGGAAAGTCCC
CAGGCTCCCCAGCAGGCAGAAGTATGCAAAGCATGCATCTCAATTAGTCAGCAACCAGGTGTGGAAAGTC
CCCAGGCTCCCCAGCAGGCAGAAGTATGCAAAGCATGCATCTCAATTAGTCAGCAACCATAGTCCCGCCC
CTAACTCCGCCCATCCCGCCCCTAACTCCGCCCAGTTCCGCCCATTCTCCGCCCCATGGCTGACTAATTT
TTTTTATTTATGCAGAGGCCGAGGCCGCCTCTGCCTCTGAGCTATTCCAGAAGTAGTGAGGAGGCTTTTT
TGGAGGCCTAGGCTTTTGCAAAAAGCTCCCGGGAGCTTGTATATCCATTTTCGGATCTGATCAGCACGTG
ATGAAAAAGCCTGAACTCACCGCGACGTCTGTCGAGAAGTTTCTGATCGAAAAGTTCGACAGCGTCTCCG
ACCTGATGCAGCTCTCGGAGGGCGAAGAATCTCGTGCTTTCAGCTTCGATGTAGGAGGGCGTGGATATGT
CCTGCGGGTAAATAGCTGCGCCGATGGTTTCTACAAAGATCGTTATGTTTATCGGCACTTTGCATCGGCC
GCGCTCCCGATTCCGGAAGTGCTTGACATTGGGGAATTCAGCGAGAGCCTGACCTATTGCATCTCCCGCC
GTGCACAGGGTGTCACGTTGCAAGACCTGCCTGAAACCGAACTGCCCGCTGTTCTGCAGCCGGTCGCGGA
GGCCATGGATGCGATCGCTGCGGCCGATCTTAGCCAGACGAGCGGGTTCGGCCCATTCGGACCGCAAGGA
ATCGGTCAATACACTACATGGCGTGATTTCATATGCGCGATTGCTGATCCCCATGTGTATCACTGGCAAA
CTGTGATGGACGACACCGTCAGTGCGTCCGTCGCGCAGGCTCTCGATGAGCTGATGCTTTGGGCCGAGGA
CTGCCCCGAAGTCCGGCACCTCGTGCACGCGGATTTCGGCTCCAACAATGTCCTGACGGACAATGGCCGC
ATAACAGCGGTCATTGACTGGAGCGAGGCGATGTTCGGGGATTCCCAATACGAGGTCGCCAACATCTTCT
TCTGGAGGCCGTGGTTGGCTTGTATGGAGCAGCAGACGCGCTACTTCGAGCGGAGGCATCCGGAGCTTGC
AGGATCGCCGCGGCTCCGGGCGTATATGCTCCGCATTGGTCTTGACCAACTCTATCAGAGCTTGGTTGAC
GGCAATTTCGATGATGCAGCTTGGGCGCAGGGTCGATGCGACGCAATCGTCCGATCCGGAGCCGGGACTG
TCGGGCGTACACAAATCGCCCGCAGAAGCGCGGCCGTCTGGACCGATGGCTGTGTAGAAGTACTCGCCGA
TAGTGGAAACCGACGCCCCAGCACTCGTCCGAGGGCAAAGGAATAGCACGTGCTACGAGATTTCGATTCC
ACCGCCGCCTTCTATGAAAGGTTGGGCTTCGGAATCGTTTTCCGGGACGCCGGCTGGATGATCCTCCAGC
GCGGGGATCTCATGCTGGAGTTCTTCGCCCACCCCAACTTGTTTATTGCAGCTTATAATGGTTACAAATA
AAGCAATAGCATCACAAATTTCACAAATAAAGCATTTTTTTCACTGCATTCTAGTTGTGGTTTGTCCAAA
CTCATCAATGTATCTTATCATGTCTGTATACCGTCGACCTCTAGCTAGAGCTTGGCGTAATCATGGTCAT
AGCTGTTTCCTGTGTGAAATTGTTATCCGCTCACAATTCCACACAACATACGAGCCGGAAGCATAAAGTG
TAAAGCCTGGGGTGCCTAATGAGTGAGCTAACTCACATTAATTGCGTTGCGCTCACTGCCCGCTTTCCAG
TCGGGAAACCTGTCGTGCCAGCTGCATTAATGAATCGGCCAACGCGCGGGGAGAGGCGGTTTGCGTATTG
GGCGCTCTTCCGCTTCCTCGCTCACTGACTCGCTGCGCTCGGTCGTTCGGCTGCGGCGAGCGGTATCAGC
TCACTCAAAGGCGGTAATACGGTTATCCACAGAATCAGGGGATAACGCAGGAAAGAACATGTGAGCAAAA
GGCCAGCAAAAGGCCAGGAACCGTAAAAAGGCCGCGTTGCTGGCGTTTTTCCATAGGCTCCGCCCCCCTG
ACGAGCATCACAAAAATCGACGCTCAAGTCAGAGGTGGCGAAACCCGACAGGACTATAAAGATACCAGGC
GTTTCCCCCTGGAAGCTCCCTCGTGCGCTCTCCTGTTCCGACCCTGCCGCTTACCGGATACCTGTCCGCC
TTTCTCCCTTCGGGAAGCGTGGCGCTTTCTCATAGCTCACGCTGTAGGTATCTCAGTTCGGTGTAGGTCG
TTCGCTCCAAGCTGGGCTGTGTGCACGAACCCCCCGTTCAGCCCGACCGCTGCGCCTTATCCGGTAACTA
TCGTCTTGAGTCCAACCCGGTAAGACACGACTTATCGCCACTGGCAGCAGCCACTGGTAACAGGATTAGC
AGAGCGAGGTATGTAGGCGGTGCTACAGAGTTCTTGAAGTGGTGGCCTAACTACGGCTACACTAGAAGAA
CAGTATTTGGTATCTGCGCTCTGCTGAAGCCAGTTACCTTCGGAAAAAGAGTTGGTAGCTCTTGATCCGG
CAAACAAACCACCGCTGGTAGCGGTGGTTTTTTTGTTTGCAAGCAGCAGATTACGCGCAGAAAAAAAGGA
TCTCAAGAAGATCCTTTGATCTTTTCTACGGGGTCTGACGCTCAGTGGAACGAAAACTCACGTTAAGGGA
TTTTGGTCATGAGATTATCAAAAAGGATCTTCACCTAGATCCTTTTAAATTAAAAATGAAGTTTTAAATC
AATCTAAAGTATATATGAGTAAACTTGGTCTGACAGTTACCAATGCTTAATCAGTGAGGCACCTATCTCA
GCGATCTGTCTATTTCGTTCATCCATAGTTGCCTGACTCCCCGTCGTGTAGATAACTACGATACGGGAGG
GCTTACCATCTGGCCCCAGTGCTGCAATGATACCGCGAGACCCACGCTCACCGGCTCCAGATTTATCAGC
AATAAACCAGCCAGCCGGAAGGGCCGAGCGCAGAAGTGGTCCTGCAACTTTATCCGCCTCCATCCAGTCT
ATTAATTGTTGCCGGGAAGCTAGAGTAAGTAGTTCGCCAGTTAATAGTTTGCGCAACGTTGTTGCCATTG
CTACAGGCATCGTGGTGTCACGCTCGTCGTTTGGTATGGCTTCATTCAGCTCCGGTTCCCAACGATCAAG
GCGAGTTACATGATCCCCCATGTTGTGCAAAAAAGCGGTTAGCTCCTTCGGTCCTCCGATCGTTGTCAGA
AGTAAGTTGGCCGCAGTGTTATCACTCATGGTTATGGCAGCACTGCATAATTCTCTTACTGTCATGCCAT
CCGTAAGATGCTTTTCTGTGACTGGTGAGTACTCAACCAAGTCATTCTGAGAATAGTGTATGCGGCGACC
GAGTTGCTCTTGCCCGGCGTCAATACGGGATAATACCGCGCCACATAGCAGAACTTTAAAAGTGCTCATC
ATTGGAAAACGTTCTTCGGGGCGAAAACTCTCAAGGATCTTACCGCTGTTGAGATCCAGTTCGATGTAAC
CCACTCGTGCACCCAACTGATCTTCAGCATCTTTTACTTTCACCAGCGTTTCTGGGTGAGCAAAAACAGG
AAGGCAAAATGCCGCAAAAAAGGGAATAAGGGCGACACGGAAATGTTGAATACTCATACTCTTCCTTTTT
CAATATTATTGAAGCATTTATCAGGGTTATTGTCTCATGAGCGGATACATATTTGAATGTATTTAGAAAA
ATAAACAAATAGGGGTTCCGCGCACATTTCCCCGAAAAGTGCCACCTGACGTCGACGGATCGGGAGATCA
ACTTGTTTATTGCAGCTTATAATGGTTACAAATAAAGCAATAGCATCACAAATTTCACAAATAAAGCATT
TTTTTCACTGCATTCTAGTTGTGGTTTGTCCAAACTCATCAATGTATCTTATCATGTCTGGATCAACTGG
ATAACTCAAGCTAACCAAAATCATCCCAAACTTCCCACCCCATACCCTATTACCACTGCCAATTACCTGT
GGTTTCATTTACTCTAAACCTGTGATTCCTCTGAATTATTTTCATTTTAAAGAAATTGTATTTGTTAAAT
ATGTACTACAAACTTAGTAGT
